Addgene plasmid #178228: pLKO_AU1.NWS.S_mCherry-NLS
Purpose: Nuclear Protein Barcode (nPC) for vector/cell tracking. Contains U6 trRNA cassette for sgRNA cloning. Enables spatial detection of CRISPR screens.
Depositing lab: Brian Brown. Depositing organization: Icahn School of Medicine at Mount Sinai. Publication: Spatial CRISPR genomics identifies regulators of the tumor microenvironment. Dhainaut M, Rose SA, Akturk G, Wroblewska A, Nielsen SR, Park ES, Buckup M, Roudko V, Pia L, Sweeney R, Le Berichel J, Wilk CM, Bektesevic A, Lee BH, Bhardwaj N, Rahman AH, Baccarini A, Gnjatic S, Pe'er D, Merad M, Brown BD. Cell. 2022 Mar 10. pii: S0092-8674(22)00195-7. doi: 10.1016/j.cell.2022.02.015. PubMed 35290801.
Backbone
  Vector backbone: pLKO
  Backbone size w/o insert (bp): 9000
  Vector type: Lentiviral
Growth in bacteria
  Bacterial resistance: Ampicillin, 100 μg/mL
  Growth temperature: 37°C
  Growth strain: NEB Stable
  Copy number: High Copy
Gene/Insert
  Gene/Insert name: nPC Tagged mCherry-NLS
  Species: H. sapiens (human)
  Insert size (bp): 1000
  Promoter: eF1a
  Tag / fusion protein: AU1.NWS.S (N terminal on insert); Nuclear Localization Signal (C terminal on insert)
  Cloning method: Restriction Enzyme; 5′ cloning site unknown (unknown if destroyed)
  Sequencing primers: 5′ cctttttgagtttggatcttggttcat
Terms and licenses: Academic/Nonprofit Terms; Industry Terms: Not Available to Industry
Depositor comments: Please visit https://www.biorxiv.org/content/10.1101/2021.07.13.451021v1 for bioRxiv preprint.
How to cite: pLKO_AU1.NWS.S_mCherry-NLS was a gift from Brian Brown (Addgene plasmid # 178228 ; http://n2t.net/addgene:178228 ; RRID:Addgene_178228)
