[The description below was written by a language model from this plasmid's Addgene catalogue record and pLannotate feature annotations shown in this document.]
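Description:
pLKO_AU1.NWS.S_mCherry-NLS is a lentiviral transfer plasmid built on a pLKO backbone. It combines a guide RNA expression cassette with a nuclear "protein barcode" (nPC) reporter, so that cells carrying a given vector can be identified by antibody staining or imaging. In bacteria it is maintained through a high-copy ColE1/pUC-type origin and selected with ampicillin (AmpR/bla). An f1 origin, an SV40 origin and residual lac/lacZα, T3 and T7 elements from the parental backbone are also annotated.

The viral portion has a third-generation-style layout. An RSV promoter drives a truncated HIV-1 5' LTR, followed by the Ψ packaging signal with a gag fragment, the RRE for Rev-dependent export, and a cPPT/CTS. A WPRE sits upstream of a second truncated LTR (at the 3' position, though labelled 5' by the annotation tool), which is followed by an SV40 polyadenylation signal.

Two expression units lie between the LTRs. A human U6 Pol III promoter is placed directly upstream of the S. pyogenes Cas9 gRNA scaffold, leaving a short gap that serves as the site for sgRNA cloning. Downstream, the EF-1α promoter drives mCherry. According to the catalogue entry, mCherry carries the epitope combination AU1, NWS and S tag at its N terminus and a nuclear localization signal at its C terminus. These tags and the NLS are not individually annotated in the feature table, although unannotated sequence flanks the mCherry coding region.

Concentrating the tagged reporter in the nucleus gives a compact signal whose epitope combination marks the vector. The stated uses are vector and cell tracking and spatial readout of CRISPR screens in tissue. The plasmid does not encode Cas9.
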