Features (pLannotate 1.2.2; 29 found; start..end, strand, type, name):
    147..251     +  promoter       AmpR promoter: bla
    252..1112    +  CDS            AmpR: β-lactamase; bla; confers resistance to ampicillin, carbenicillin, and related antibiotics
   1283..1871    +  rep_origin     ori: high-copy-number ColE1/pMB1/pBR322/pUC origin of replication
   2054..2146    +  CDS            lacI (fragment): lac repressor; lacI; The lac repressor binds to the lac operator to inhibit transcription in E. coli. This inhibition can be relieved by adding lactose or isopropyl-β-D-thiogalactopyranoside (IPTG).
   2159..2180    +  protein_bind   CAP binding site: CAP binding activates transcription in the presence of cAMP. E. coli catabolite activator protein
   2195..2225    +  promoter       lac promoter: promoter for the E. coli lac operon
   2233..2249    +  protein_bind   lac operator: The lac repressor binds to the lac operator to inhibit transcription in E. coli. This inhibition can be relieved by adding lactose or isopropyl-β-D-thiogalactopyranoside (IPTG). lac repressor encoded by lacI
   2294..2312    +  promoter       T3 promoter: promoter for bacteriophage T3 RNA polymerase
   2340..2566    +  promoter       RSV promoter: Rous sarcoma virus enhancer/promoter
   2567..2747    +  LTR            5' LTR (truncated): truncated 5' long terminal repeat (LTR) from HIV-1
   2794..2919    +  misc_feature   HIV-1 Ψ: packaging signal of human immunodeficiency virus type 1
   2903..3266    +  CDS            HIV-1 gag (fragment): gag protein from human immunodeficiency virus 1; gag
   3412..3645    +  misc_feature   RRE: The Rev response element (RRE) of HIV-1 allows for Rev-dependent mRNA export from the nucleus to the cytoplasm.
   4022..4122    +  CDS            Rev (fragment): human immunodeficiency virus 1 (HIV-1) Rev protein; rev; enhances nuclear export of unspliced and incompletely spliced viral mRNAs
   4172..4412    +  promoter       U6 promoter: RNA polymerase III promoter for human U6 snRNA
   4439..4514    +  misc_RNA       gRNA scaffold: guide RNA scaffold for the Streptococcus pyogenes CRISPR/Cas9 system
   4562..4679    +  misc_feature   cPPT/CTS: central polypurine tract and central termination sequence of HIV-1
   4746..4812    +  CDS            small t antigen (fragment): SV40 (simian virus 40) small t antigen
   4819..5997    +  promoter       EF-1α promoter: strong constitutive promoter for human elongation factor EF-1α
   6014..6039    +  misc_feature   MCS (fragment): multiple cloning site
   6193..6900    +  CDS            mCherry: mCherry is a basic (constitutively fluorescent) red fluorescent protein published in 2004, derived from Discosoma sp.. It is reported to be a very rapidly-maturing monomer with low acid sensitivity.
   6970..7558    +  misc_feature   WPRE: woodchuck hepatitis virus posttranscriptional regulatory element
   7563..7700    +  CDS            nef (fragment): NEF_HV1LA - Experimental evidence at protein level: Swiss-Prot protein existence level 1. Extracellular Nef protein targets CD4(+) T-lymphocytes for apoptosis by interacting with CXCR4 surface receptors. From Human immunodeficiency virus type 1 group M subtype B (isolate Lai) (HIV-1).
   7686..7866    +  LTR            5' LTR (truncated): truncated 5' long terminal repeat (LTR) from HIV-1
   7938..8059    +  polyA_signal   SV40 poly(A) signal: SV40 polyadenylation signal
   8099..8234    +  rep_origin     SV40 ori: SV40 origin of replication
   8255..8273    -  promoter       T7 promoter: promoter for bacteriophage T7 RNA polymerase
   8281..8436    +  CDS            lacZα (fragment): LacZα fragment of β-galactosidase; lacZ fragment
   8441..94      +  rep_origin     f1 ori (across the origin) (sequence partly withheld): f1 bacteriophage origin of replication; arrow indicates direction of (+) strand synthesis
>Addgene plasmid #178228 | pLKO_AU1.NWS.S_mCherry-NLS | addgene full sequence | sequence record 352778 | Addgene NGS Result
ATCTCGGTCTATTCTTTTGATTTATAAGGGATTTTGCCGATTTCGGCCTATTGGTTAAAAAATGAGCTGA
TTTAACAAAAATTTAACGCGAATTTTAACAAAATATTAACGCTTACAATTTAGGTGGCACTTTTCGGGGA
AATGTGCGCGGAACCCCTATTTGTTTATTTTTCTAAATACATTCAAATATGTATCCGCTCATGAGACAAT
AACCCTGATAAATGCTTCAATAATATTGAAAAAGGAAGAGTATGAGTATTCAACATTTCCGTGTCGCCCT
TATTCCCTTTTTTGCGGCATTTTGCCTTCCTGTTTTTGCTCACCCAGAAACGCTGGTGAAAGTAAAAGAT
GCTGAAGATCAGTTGGGTGCACGAGTGGGTTACATCGAACTGGATCTCAACAGCGGTAAGATCCTTGAGA
GTTTTCGCCCCGAAGAACGTTTTCCAATGATGAGCACTTTTAAAGTTCTGCTATGTGGCGCGGTATTATC
CCGTATTGACGCCGGGCAAGAGCAACTCGGTCGCCGCATACACTATTCTCAGAATGACTTGGTTGAGTAC
TCACCAGTCACAGAAAAGCATCTTACGGATGGCATGACAGTAAGAGAATTATGCAGTGCTGCCATAACCA
TGAGTGATAACACTGCGGCCAACTTACTTCTGACAACGATCGGAGGACCGAAGGAGCTAACCGCTTTTTT
GCACAACATGGGGGATCATGTAACTCGCCTTGATCGTTGGGAACCGGAGCTGAATGAAGCCATACCAAAC
GACGAGCGTGACACCACGATGCCTGTAGCAATGGCAACAACGTTGCGCAAACTATTAACTGGCGAACTAC
TTACTCTAGCTTCCCGGCAACAATTAATAGACTGGATGGAGGCGGATAAAGTTGCAGGACCACTTCTGCG
CTCGGCCCTTCCGGCTGGCTGGTTTATTGCTGATAAATCTGGAGCCGGTGAGCGTGGGTCTCGCGGTATC
ATTGCAGCACTGGGGCCAGATGGTAAGCCCTCCCGTATCGTAGTTATCTACACGACGGGGAGTCAGGCAA
CTATGGATGAACGAAATAGACAGATCGCTGAGATAGGTGCCTCACTGATTAAGCATTGGTAACTGTCAGA
CCAAGTTTACTCATATATACTTTAGATTGATTTAAAACTTCATTTTTAATTTAAAAGGATCTAGGTGAAG
ATCCTTTTTGATAATCTCATGACCAAAATCCCTTAACGTGAGTTTTCGTTCCACTGAGCGTCAGACCCCG
TAGAAAAGATCAAAGGATCTTCTTGAGATCCTTTTTTTCTGCGCGTAATCTGCTGCTTGCAAACAAAAAA
ACCACCGCTACCAGCGGTGGTTTGTTTGCCGGATCAAGAGCTACCAACTCTTTTTCCGAAGGTAACTGGC
TTCAGCAGAGCGCAGATACCAAATACTGTTCTTCTAGTGTAGCCGTAGTTAGGCCACCACTTCAAGAACT
CTGTAGCACCGCCTACATACCTCGCTCTGCTAATCCTGTTACCAGTGGCTGCTGCCAGTGGCGATAAGTC
GTGTCTTACCGGGTTGGACTCAAGACGATAGTTACCGGATAAGGCGCAGCGGTCGGGCTGAACGGGGGGT
TCGTGCACACAGCCCAGCTTGGAGCGAACGACCTACACCGAACTGAGATACCTACAGCGTGAGCTATGAG
AAAGCGCCACGCTTCCCGAAGGGAGAAAGGCGGACAGGTATCCGGTAAGCGGCAGGGTCGGAACAGGAGA
GCGCACGAGGGAGCTTCCAGGGGGAAACGCCTGGTATCTTTATAGTCCTGTCGGGTTTCGCCACCTCTGA
CTTGAGCGTCGATTTTTGTGATGCTCGTCAGGGGGGCGGAGCCTATGGAAAAACGCCAGCAACGCGGCCT
TTTTACGGTTCCTGGCCTTTTGCTGGCCTTTTGCTCACATGTTCTTTCCTGCGTTATCCCCTGATTCTGT
GGATAACCGTATTACCGCCTTTGAGTGAGCTGATACCGCTCGCCGCAGCCGAACGACCGAGCGCAGCGAG
TCAGTGAGCGAGGAAGCGGAAGAGCGCCCAATACGCAAACCGCCTCTCCCCGCGCGTTGGCCGATTCATT
AATGCAGCTGGCACGACAGGTTTCCCGACTGGAAAGCGGGCAGTGAGCGCAACGCAATTAATGTGAGTTA
GCTCACTCATTAGGCACCCCAGGCTTTACACTTTATGCTTCCGGCTCGTATGTTGTGTGGAATTGTGAGC
GGATAACAATTTCACACAGGAAACAGCTATGACCATGATTACGCCAAGCGCGCAATTAACCCTCACTAAA
GGGAACAAAAGCTGGAGCTGCAAGCTTAATGTAGTCTTATGCAATACTCTTGTAGTCTTGCAACATGGTA
ACGATGAGTTAGCAACATGCCTTACAAGGAGAGAAAAAGCACCGTGCATGGCGATTGGTGGAAGTAAGGT
GGTACGATCGTGCCTTATTAGGAAGGCAACAGACGGGTCTGACATGGATTGGACGAACCACTGAATTGCC
GCATTGCAGAGATATTGTATTTAAGTGCCTAGCTCGATACATAAACGGGTCTCTCTGGTTAGACCAGATC
TGAGCCTGGGAGCTCTCTGGCTAACTAGGGAACCCACTGCTTAAGCCTCAATAAAGCTTGCCTTGAGTGC
TTCAAGTAGTGTGTGCCCGTCTGTTGTGTGACTCTGGTAACTAGAGATCCCTCAGACCCTTTTAGTCAGT
GTGGAAAATCTCTAGCAGTGGCGCCCGAACAGGGACTTGAAAGCGAAAGGGAAACCAGAGGAGCTCTCTC
GACGCAGGACTCGGCTTGCTGAAGCGCGCACGGCAAGAGGCGAGGGGCGGCGACTGGTGAGTACGCCAAA
AATTTTGACTAGCGGAGGCTAGAAGGAGAGAGATGGGTGCGAGAGCGTCAGTATTAAGCGGGGGAGAATT
AGATCGCGATGGGAAAAAATTCGGTTAAGGCCAGGGGGAAAGAAAAAATATAAATTAAAACATATAGTAT
GGGCAAGCAGGGAGCTAGAACGATTCGCAGTTAATCCTGGCCTGTTAGAAACATCAGAAGGCTGTAGACA
AATACTGGGACAGCTACAACCATCCCTTCAGACAGGATCAGAAGAACTTAGATCATTATATAATACAGTA
GCAACCCTCTATTGTGTGCATCAAAGGATAGAGATAAAAGACACCAAGGAAGCTTTAGACAAGATAGAGG
AAGAGCAAAACAAAAGTAAGACCACCGCACAGCAAGCGGCCGCTGATCTTCAGACCTGGAGGAGGAGATA
TGAGGGACAATTGGAGAAGTGAATTATATAAATATAAAGTAGTAAAAATTGAACCATTAGGAGTAGCACC
CACCAAGGCAAAGAGAAGAGTGGTGCAGAGAGAAAAAAGAGCAGTGGGAATAGGAGCTTTGTTCCTTGGG
TTCTTGGGAGCAGCAGGAAGCACTATGGGCGCAGCGTCAATGACGCTGACGGTACAGGCCAGACAATTAT
TGTCTGGTATAGTGCAGCAGCAGAACAATTTGCTGAGGGCTATTGAGGCGCAACAGCATCTGTTGCAACT
CACAGTCTGGGGCATCAAGCAGCTCCAGGCAAGAATCCTGGCTGTGGAAAGATACCTAAAGGATCAACAG
CTCCTGGGGATTTGGGGTTGCTCTGGAAAACTCATTTGCACCACTGCTGTGCCTTGGAATGCTAGTTGGA
GTAATAAATCTCTGGAACAGATTTGGAATCACACGACCTGGATGGAGTGGGACAGAGAAATTAACAATTA
CACAAGCTTAATACACTCCTTAATTGAAGAATCGCAAAACCAGCAAGAAAAGAATGAACAAGAATTATTG
GAATTAGATAAATGGGCAAGTTTGTGGAATTGGTTTAACATAACAAATTGGCTGTGGTATATAAAATTAT
TCATAATGATAGTAGGAGGCTTGGTAGGTTTAAGAATAGTTTTTGCTGTACTTTCTATAGTGAATAGAGT
TAGGCAGGGATATTCACCATTATCGTTTCAGACCCACCTCCCAACCCCGAGGGGACCCGACAGGCCCGAA
GGAATAGAAGAAGAAGGTGGAGAGAGAGACAGAGACAGATCCATTCGATTAGTGAACGGATCTCGACGGT
ATCGATCACGAGACTAGTATCGAGCGGCCGCCCCCTTCACCGAGGGCCTATTTCCCATGATTCCTTCATA
TTTGCATATACGATACAAGGCTGTTAGAGAGATAATTGGAATTAATTTGACTGTAAACACAAAGATATTA
GTACAAAATACGTGACGTAGAAAGTAATAATTTCTTGGGTAGTTTGCAGTTTTAAAATTATGTTTTAAAA
TGGACTATCATATGCTTACCGTAACTTGAAAGTATTTCGATTTCTTGGCTTTATATATCTTGTGGAAAGG
ACGAAACACCGGGTCTTCGAGAAGACCTGTTTTAGAGCTAGAAATAGCAAGTTAAAATAAGGCTAGTCCG
TTATCAACTTGAAAAAGTGGCACCGAGTCGGTGCTTTTTTTAATTCTCGACCTCGAGACAAATGGCAGTA
TTCATCCACAATTTTAAAAGAAAAGGGGGGATTGGGGGGTACAGTGCAGGGGAAAGAATAGTAGACATAA
TAGCAACAGACATACAAACTAAAGAATTACAAAAACAAATTACAAAAATTCAAAATTTTCGGGTTTATTA
CAGGGACAGCAGAGATCCACTTTGGCCGCGGCTCGAGGCGATAAGCTTTGCAAAGATGGATAAAGTTTTA
AACAGAGAGGAATCTTTGCAGCTAATGGACCTTCTAGGTCTTGAAAGGAGTGGGAATTGGCTCCGGTGCC
CGTCAGTGGGCAGAGCGCACATCGCCCACAGTCCCCGAGAAGTTGGGGGGAGGGGTCGGCAATTGAACCG
GTGCCTAGAGAAGGTGGCGCGGGGTAAACTGGGAAAGTGATGTCGTGTACTGGCTCCGCCTTTTTCCCGA
GGGTGGGGGAGAACCGTATATAAGTGCAGTAGTCGCCGTGAACGTTCTTTTTCGCAACGGGTTTGCCGCC
AGAACACAGGTAAGTGCCGTGTGTGGTTCCCGCGGGCCTGGCCTCTTTACGGGTTATGGCCCTTGCGTGC
CTTGAATTACTTCCACCTGGCTGCAGTACGTGATTCTTGATCCCGAGCTTCGGGTTGGAAGTGGGTGGGA
GAGTTCGAGGCCTTGCGCTTAAGGAGCCCCTTCGCCTCGTGCTTGAGTTGAGGCCTGGCCTGGGCGCTGG
GGCCGCCGCGTGCGAATCTGGTGGCACCTTCGCGCCTGTCTCGCTGCTTTCGATAAGTCTCTAGCCATTT
AAAATTTTTGATGACCTGCTGCGACGCTTTTTTTCTGGCAAGATAGTCTTGTAAATGCGGGCCAAGATCT
GCACACTGGTATTTCGGTTTTTGGGGCCGCGGGCGGCGACGGGGCCCGTGCGTCCCAGCGCACATGTTCG
GCGAGGCGGGGCCTGCGAGCGCGGCCACCGAGAATCGGACGGGGGTAGTCTCAAGCTGGCCGGCCTGCTC
TGGTGCCTGGCCTCGCGCCGCCGTGTATCGCCCCGCCCTGGGCGGCAAGGCTGGCCCGGTCGGCACCAGT
TGCGTGAGCGGAAAGATGGCCGCTTCCCGGCCCTGCTGCAGGGAGCTCAAAATGGAGGACGCGGCGCTCG
GGAGAGCGGGCGGGTGAGTCACCCACACAAAGGAAAAGGGCCTTTCCGTCCTCAGCCGTCGCTTCATGTG
ACTCCACGGAGTACCGGGCGCCGTCCAGGCACCTCGATTAGTTCTCGAGCTTTTGGAGTACGTCGTCTTT
AGGTTGGGGGGAGGGGTTTTATGCGATGGAGTTTCCCCACACTGAGTGGGTGGAGACTGAAGTTAGGCCA
GCTTGGCACTTGATGTAATTCTCCTTGGAATTTGCCCTTTTTGAGTTTGGATCTTGGTTCATTCTCAAGC
CTCAGACAGTGGTTCAAAGTTTTTTTCTTCCATTTCAGGTGTCGTGAGGAATTCTGCAGTCGATCGACGG
TACCGCGGGCCCGGGATCCACGGTCGCCACCATGGGCGACACCTATCGGTACATTGGAGGAGGCGGGGGA
GGGAACTGGTCCCACCCCCAATTCGAGAAAGGAGGAGGCGGGGGAGGGAAGGAGACCGCCGCCGCCAAGT
TCGAGAGGCAGCACATGGACAGCGGCATGCTGATGGTGAGCAAGGGCGAGGAGGATAACATGGCCATCAT
CAAGGAGTTCATGCGCTTCAAGGTGCACATGGAGGGCTCCGTGAACGGCCACGAGTTCGAGATCGAGGGC
GAGGGCGAGGGCCGCCCCTACGAGGGCACCCAGACCGCCAAGCTGAAGGTGACCAAGGGTGGCCCCCTGC
CCTTCGCCTGGGACATCCTGTCCCCTCAGTTCATGTACGGCTCCAAGGCCTACGTGAAGCACCCCGCCGA
CATCCCCGACTACTTGAAGCTGTCCTTCCCCGAGGGCTTCAAGTGGGAGCGCGTGATGAACTTCGAGGAC
GGCGGCGTGGTGACCGTGACCCAGGACTCCTCCCTGCAGGACGGCGAGTTCATCTACAAGGTGAAGCTGC
GCGGCACCAACTTCCCCTCCGACGGCCCCGTAATGCAGAAGAAGACCATGGGCTGGGAGGCCTCCTCCGA
GCGGATGTACCCCGAGGACGGCGCCCTGAAGGGCGAGATCAAGCAGAGGCTGAAGCTGAAGGACGGCGGC
CACTACGACGCTGAGGTCAAGACCACCTACAAGGCCAAGAAGCCCGTGCAGCTGCCCGGCGCCTACAACG
TCAACATCAAGTTGGACATCACCTCCCACAACGAGGACTACACCATCGTGGAACAGTACGAACGCGCCGA
GGGCCGCCACTCCACCGGCGGCATGGACGAGCTGTACAAGAAACGGCCAGCCGAGGATATGGAGGAAGAA
CAAGCCTTTAAACGATCTCGATAAAGCGGCCGCGTCGACAATCAACCTCTGGATTACAAAATTTGTGAAA
GATTGACTGGTATTCTTAACTATGTTGCTCCTTTTACGCTATGTGGATACGCTGCTTTAATGCCTTTGTA
TCATGCTATTGCTTCCCGTATGGCTTTCATTTTCTCCTCCTTGTATAAATCCTGGTTGCTGTCTCTTTAT
GAGGAGTTGTGGCCCGTTGTCAGGCAACGTGGCGTGGTGTGCACTGTGTTTGCTGACGCAACCCCCACTG
GTTGGGGCATTGCCACCACCTGTCAGCTCCTTTCCGGGACTTTCGCTTTCCCCCTCCCTATTGCCACGGC
GGAACTCATCGCCGCCTGCCTTGCCCGCTGCTGGACAGGGGCTCGGCTGTTGGGCACTGACAATTCCGTG
GTGTTGTCGGGGAAGCTGACGTCCTTTCCATGGCTGCTCGCCTGTGTTGCCACCTGGATTCTGCGCGGGA
CGTCCTTCTGCTACGTCCCTTCGGCCCTCAATCCAGCGGACCTTCCTTCCCGCGGCCTGCTGCCGGCTCT
GCGGCCTCTTCCGCATCTTCGCCTTCGCCCTCAGACGAGTCGGATCTCCCTTTGGGCCGCCTCCCCGCCT
GGGTACCTTTAAGACCAATGACTTACAAGGCAGCTGTAGATCTTAGCCACTTTTTAAAAGAAAAGGGGGG
ACTGGAAGGGCTAATTCACTCCCAACGAAGATAAGATCTGCTTTTTGCTTGTACTGGGTCTCTCTGGTTA
GACCAGATCTGAGCCTGGGAGCTCTCTGGCTAACTAGGGAACCCACTGCTTAAGCCTCAATAAAGCTTGC
CTTGAGTGCTTCAAGTAGTGTGTGCCCGTCTGTTGTGTGACTCTGGTAACTAGAGATCCCTCAGACCCTT
TTAGTCAGTGTGGAAAATCTCTAGCAGTAGTAGTTCATGTCATCTTATTATTCAGTATTTATAACTTGCA
AAGAAATGAATATCAGAGAGTGAGAGGAACTTGTTTATTGCAGCTTATAATGGTTACAAATAAAGCAATA
GCATCACAAATTTCACAAATAAAGCATTTTTTTCACTGCATTCTAGTTGTGGTTTGTCCAAACTCATCAA
TGTATCTTATCATGTCTGGCTCTAGCTATCCCGCCCCTAACTCCGCCCATCCCGCCCCTAACTCCGCCCA
GTTCCGCCCATTCTCCGCCCCATGGCTGACTAATTTTTTTTATTTATGCAGAGGCCGAGGCCGCCTCGGC
CTCTGAGCTATTCCAGAAGTAGTGAGGAGGCTTTTTTGGAGGCCTAGGGACGTACCCAATTCGCCCTATA
GTGAGTCGTATTACGCGCGCTCACTGGCCGTCGTTTTACAACGTCGTGACTGGGAAAACCCTGGCGTTAC
CCAACTTAATCGCCTTGCAGCACATCCCCCTTTCGCCAGCTGGCGTAATAGCGAAGAGGCCCGCACCGAT
CGCCCTTCCCAACAGTTGCGCAGCCTGAATGGCGAATGGG
[124 nt withheld, positions 8441-8564]
C
[91 nt withheld, positions 8566-8656]
A
[49 nt withheld, positions 8658-8706]
CCTTTGACGTTGGAGTCCACGTTCTTT
[37 nt withheld, positions 8734-8770]
ACCCT
